>Addgene plasmid #35101 | pPH36 | depositor full sequence | sequence record 83394 | pPH36 sequence 3658 bps
GAACGCGGCCGCCAGCTGAAGCTTCGTACGCTGCAGGTCGACGGATCCCCGGGTTAATTAAGGCGCGCCA
GATCTGTTTAGCTTGCCTCGTCCCCGCCGGGTCACCCGGCCAGCGACATGGAGGCCCAGAATACCCTCCT
TGACAGTCTTGACGTGCGCAGCTCAGGGGCATGATGTGACTGTCGCCCGTACATTTAGCCCATACATCCC
CATGTATAATCATTTGCATCCATACATTTTGATGGCCGCACGGCGCGAAGCAAAAATTACGGCTCCTCGC
TGCAGACCTGCGAGCAGGGAAACGCTCCCCTCACAGACGCGTTGAATTGTCCCCACGCCGCGCCCCTGTA
GAGAAATATAAAAGGTTAGGATTTGCCACTGAGGTTCTTCTTTCATATACTTCCTTTTAAAATCTTGCTA
GGATACAGTTCTCACATCACATCCGAACATAAACAACCATGACGTTTGACGACAAAAAAGGTTTACAAGT
TGCTCTTGATCAAGCCAAGAAAAGTATGTGTATATCATGCCCACTCTGAACTTTCAATTAAAATCCAGCT
TTACTAACACACTTGCTGTCCAGGTTACTCAGAAGGTGGGATACCTATTGGTTCATGTATTATTTCATCT
GATGACACAGTATTAGGCCAAGGTCACAACGAAAGAATCCAAAAACATTCAGCTATTTTACATGGAGAAA
TGTCAGCATTAGAAAACGCAGGAAGATTACCAGGAAAAACTTATAAAGATTGTACCATCTATACTACTTT
ATCACCATGTAGTATGTGTACTGGGGCCATTTTATTATATGGATTCAAAAGAGTTGTGATGGGAGAAAAT
GTCAATTTCTTGGGTAATGAAAAGTTATTGATTGAAAATGGTGTCGAAGTTGTGAATTTAAATGATCAAG
AATGTATTGATTTGATGGCCAAATTCATTAAAGAGAAACCACAAGATTGGAATGAAGATATTGGAGAATA
ATCAGTACTGACAATAAAAAGATTCTTGTTTTCAAGAACTTGTCATTTGTATAGTTTTTTTATATTGTAG
TTGTTCTATTTTAATCAAATGTTAGCGTGATTTATATTTTTTTTCGCCTCGACATCATCTGCCCAGATGC
GAAGTTAAGTGCGCAGAAAGTAATATCATGCGTCAATCGTATGTGAATGCTGGTCGCTATACTGCTGTCG
ATTCGATACTAACGCCGCCATCCAGTGTCGAGTTTAAACGAGCTCGAATTCATCGATGATATCAGATCCA
CTAGTGGCCTATGCGGCCGCGGATCTGCCGGTCTCCCTATAGTGAGTCGTATTAATTTCGATAAGCCAGG
TTAACCTGCATTAATGAATCGGCCAACGCGCGGGGAGAGGCGGTTTGCGTATTGGGCGCTCTTCCGCTTC
CTCGCTCACTGACTCGCTGCGCTCGGTCGTTCGGCTGCGGCGAGCGGTATCAGCTCACTCAAAGGCGGTA
ATACGGTTATCCACAGAATCAGGGGATAACGCAGGAAAGAACATGTGAGCAAAAGGCCAGCAAAAGGCCA
GGAACCGTAAAAAGGCCGCGTTGCTGGCGTTTTTCCATAGGCTCCGCCCCCCTGACGAGCATCACAAAAA
TCGACGCTCAAGTCAGAGGTGGCGAAACCCGACAGGACTATAAAGATACCAGGCGTTTCCCCCTGGAAGC
TCCCTCGTGCGCTCTCCTGTTCCGACCCTGCCGCTTACCGGATACCTGTCCGCCTTTCTCCCTTCGGGAA
GCGTGGCGCTTTCTCAATGCTCACGCTGTAGGTATCTCAGTTCGGTGTAGGTCGTTCGCTCCAAGCTGGG
CTGTGTGCACGAACCCCCCGTTCAGCCCGACCGCTGCGCCTTATCCGGTAACTATCGTCTTGAGTCCAAC
CCGGTAAGACACGACTTATCGCCACTGGCAGCAGCCACTGGTAACAGGATTAGCAGAGCGAGGTATGTAG
GCGGTGCTACAGAGTTCTTGAAGTGGTGGCCTAACTACGGCTACACTAGAAGGACAGTATTTGGTATCTG
CGCTCTGCTGAAGCCAGTTACCTTCGGAAAAAGAGTTGGTAGCTCTTGATCCGGCAAACAAACCACCGCT
GGTAGCGGTGGTTTTTTTGTTTGCAAGCAGCAGATTACGCGCAGAAAAAAAGGATCTCAAGAAGATCCTT
TGATCTTTTCTACGGGGTCTGACGCTCAGTGGAACGAAAACTCACGTTAAGGGATTTTGGTCATGAGATT
ATCAAAAAGGATCTTCACCTAGATCCTTTTAAATTAAAAATGAAGTTTTAAATCAATCTAAAGTATATAT
GAGTAAACTTGGTCTGACAGTTACCAATGCTTAATCAGTGAGGCACCTATCTCAGCGATCTGTCTATTTC
GTTCATCCATAGTTGCCTGACTCCCCGTCGTGTAGATAACTACGATACGGGAGGGCTTACCATCTGGCCC
CAGTGCTGCAATGATACCGCGAGACCCACGCTCACCGGCTCCAGATTTATCAGCAATAAACCAGCCAGCC
GGAAGGGCCGAGCGCAGAAGTGGTCCTGCAACTTTATCCGCCTCCATCCAGTCTATTAATTGTTGCCGGG
AAGCTAGAGTAAGTAGTTCGCCAGTTAATAGTTTGCGCAACGTTGTTGCCATTGCTACAGGCATCGTGGT
GTCACGCTCGTCGTTTGGTATGGCTTCATTCAGCTCCGGTTCCCAACGATCAAGGCGAGTTACATGATCC
CCCATGTTGTGCAAAAAAGCGGTTAGCTCCTTCGGTCCTCCGATCGTTGTCAGAAGTAAGTTGGCCGCAG
TGTTATCACTCATGGTTATGGCAGCACTGCATAATTCTCTTACTGTCATGCCATCCGTAAGATGCTTTTC
TGTGACTGGTGAGTACTCAACCAAGTCATTCTGAGAATAGTGTATGCGGCGACCGAGTTGCTCTTGCCCG
GCGTCAATACGGGATAATACCGCGCCACATAGCAGAACTTTAAAAGTGCTCATCATTGGAAAACGTTCTT
CGGGGCGAAAACTCTCAAGGATCTTACCGCTGTTGAGATCCAGTTCGATGTAACCCACTCGTGCACCCAA
CTGATCTTCAGCATCTTTTACTTTCACCAGCGTTTCTGGGTGAGCAAAAACAGGAAGGCAAAATGCCGCA
AAAAAGGGAATAAGGGCGACACGGAAATGTTGAATACTCATACTCTTCCTTTTTCAATATTATTGAAGCA
TTTATCAGGGTTATTGTCTCATGAGCGGATACATATTTGAATGTATTTAGAAAAATAAACAAATAGGGGT
TCCGCGCACATTTCCCCGAAAAGTGCCACCTGACGTCTAAGAAACCATTATTATCATGACATTAACCTAT
AAAAATAGGCGTATCACGAGGCCCTTTCGTCTCGCGCGTTTCGGTGATGACGGTGAAAACCTCTGACACA
TGCAGCTCCCGGAGACGGTCACAGCTTGTCTGTAAGCGGATGCCGGGAGCAGACAAGCCCGTCAGGGCGC
GTCAGCGGGTGTTGGCGGGTGTCGGGGCTGGCTTAACTATGCGGCATCAGAGCAGATTGTACTGAGAGTG
CACCATATGGACATATTGTCGTTAGAACGCGGCTACAATTAATACATAACCTTATGTATCATACACATAC
GATTTAGGTGACACTATA
Features (pLannotate 1.2.2; 12 found; start..end, strand, type, name):
    115..458     +  promoter       TEF promoter: Ashbya gossypii TEF promoter
    459..515     +  CDS            FCA1 (fragment): FCA1_CANAL - Protein inferred from homology: Swiss-Prot protein existence level 3. Catalyzes the hydrolytic deamination of cytosine to uracil or 5-methylcytosine to thymine. Is involved in the pyrimidine salvage pathway, which allows the cell to utilize cytosine for pyrimidine nucleotide synthesis. From Candida albicans (strain SC5314 / ATCC MYA-2876) (Yeast).
    583..978     +  CDS            FCY1 (fragment): FCY1_YEAST - Experimental evidence at protein level: Swiss-Prot protein existence level 1. Catalyzes the hydrolytic deamination of cytosine to uracil or 5-methylcytosine to thymine. Is involved in the pyrimidine salvage pathway, which allows the cell to utilize cytosine for pyrimidine nucleotide synthesis. From Saccharomyces cerevisiae (strain ATCC 204508 / S288c) (Baker's yeast).
    987..1184    +  terminator     TEF terminator: Ashbya gossypii TEF terminator
   1296..1314    -  promoter       T7 promoter: promoter for bacteriophage T7 RNA polymerase
   1336..1389    -  CDS            lacI (fragment): lac repressor; lacI; The lac repressor binds to the lac operator to inhibit transcription in E. coli. This inhibition can be relieved by adding lactose or isopropyl-β-D-thiogalactopyranoside (IPTG).
   1572..2160    -  rep_origin     ori: high-copy-number ColE1/pMB1/pBR322/pUC origin of replication
   2331..3191    -  CDS            AmpR: β-lactamase; bla; confers resistance to ampicillin, carbenicillin, and related antibiotics
   3192..3296    -  promoter       AmpR promoter: bla
   3391..3426    +  CDS            rop (fragment): Rop protein, which maintains plasmids at low copy number; rop
   3528..3579    +  misc_feature   bom (fragment): basis of mobility region from pBR322
   3642..2       +  promoter       SP6 promoter (across the origin): promoter for bacteriophage SP6 RNA polymerase
