[The description below was written by a language model from this plasmid's Addgene catalogue record and pLannotate feature annotations shown in this document.]
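Description:
pPH36 is a small (about 3.7 kb) E. coli-propagated plasmid built on the pFA6-kanMX3 backbone that carries the fca1MX4 cassette, a cytosine deaminase marker for Saccharomyces cerevisiae. It is maintained in bacteria through a high-copy ColE1/pUC-type origin and an ampicillin resistance gene (β-lactamase with its own promoter). Short remnants of lacI, rop and the pBR322 bom region are backbone leftovers, and T7 and SP6 phage promoters flank the cassette region. The catalogue lists the vector type as "yeast replicating", but the annotated features include no yeast origin, centromere or 2μ element. The plasmid therefore looks like a typical pFA6-series template that supplies a marker cassette rather than an autonomously replicating yeast vector.

The payload follows the standard MX design. The Ashbya gossypii TEF promoter drives the Candida albicans FCA1 cytosine deaminase open reading frame, which is followed by the A. gossypii TEF terminator. The annotation tool splits the coding region into a short FCA1 fragment and a longer fragment matched to the S. cerevisiae homologue FCY1, separated by a short unannotated gap. This probably reflects homology-based matching within a single C. albicans gene, though the record does not explain the gap. Cytosine deaminase converts cytosine to uracil in the pyrimidine salvage pathway, so the cassette allows positive selection by growth dependent on cytosine use in a suitable strain background. The associated publication describes these cassettes as positive/negative markers. Negative selection with cytosine deaminase conventionally relies on conversion of 5-fluorocytosine to a toxic product, though the record does not name the counterselection agent. Heterologous flanking sequences in MX cassettes limit recombination with the yeast genome, which suits them to gene disruption and marker recycling.
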