Addgene plasmid #35101: pPH36
Depositing lab: John McCusker. Depositing organization: Duke University. Publication: Cytosine deaminase MX cassettes as positive/negative selectable markers in Saccharomyces cerevisiae. Hartzog PE, Nicholson BP, McCusker JH. Yeast. 2005 Jul 30;22(10):789-98. 10.1002/yea.1245 PubMed 16088873.
Backbone
  Vector backbone: pFA6-kanMX3
  Vector type: Yeast replicating
  Selectable markers: Cytosine
Growth in bacteria
  Bacterial resistance: Ampicillin, 100 μg/mL
  Growth temperature: 37°C
  Growth strain: DH5alpha
  Copy number: High Copy
Gene/Insert
  Gene/Insert name: fca1MX4 (alt name: cytosine deaminase)
  Species: C.albicans
Terms and licenses: Academic/Nonprofit Terms; Industry Terms: Not Available to Industry
How to cite: pPH36 was a gift from John McCusker (Addgene plasmid # 35101 ; http://n2t.net/addgene:35101 ; RRID:Addgene_35101)
