>Addgene plasmid #35101 | pPH36 | addgene partial sequence | sequence record 46275 | SP6 5'-ATTTAGGTGACACTATAG-3'
ACGGATCCCCGGGTTAATTAAGGCGCGCCAGATCTGTTTAGCTTGCCTCGTCCCCGCCGGGTCACTCGGC
CAGCGACATGGAGGCCCAGAATACCCTCCTTGACAGTCTTGACGTGCGCAGCTCAGGGGCATGATGTGAC
TGTCGCCCGTACATTTAGCCCATACATCCCCATGTATAATCATTTGCATCCATACATTTTGATGGCCGCA
CGGCGCGAAGCAAAAATTACGGCTCCTCGCTGCAGACCTGCGAGCAGGGAAACGCTCCCCTCACAGACGC
GTTGAATTGTCCCCACGCCGCGCCCCTGTAGAGAAATATAAAAGGTTAGGATTTGCCACTGAGGTTCTTC
TTTCATATACTTCCTTTTAAAATCTTGCTAGGATACAGTTCTCACATCACATCCGAACATAAACAACCAT
GACGTTTGACGACAAAAAAGGTTTACAAGTTGCTCTTGATCAAGCCAAGAAAAGTATGTGTATATCATGC
CCACTCTGAACTTTCAATTAAAATCCAGCTTTACTAACACACTTGCTGTCCAGGTTACTCAGAAGGTGGG
ATACCTATTGGTTCATGTATTATTTCATCTGATGACACAGTATTAGGCCAAGGTCACAACGAAAGAATCC
AAAAACATTCAGCTATTTTACATGGAGAAATGTCAGCATTAGAAAACGCAGGAAGATTACCAGGAAAAAC
TTATAAAGATTGTACCATCTATACTACTTTATCACCATGTAGTATGTGTACTGGGGCCATTTTATTATAT
GGATTCAAAAGAGTTGTGATGGGAGAAAATGTCAATTTCTTGGGTAATGAAAAGTTATTGATTGAAAATG
GTGTCGAAGTTGTGAATTTAAATGATCAAGAATGTATTGATTTGATGGCCA
